Addgene plasmid #219714: L0I75_tUBQ10_GG5-GG6
Purpose: Level 0 tUBQ10 terminator, GG5 and GG6 BsaI sites for golden gate assembly.
Depositing lab: Jennifer Nemhauser. Depositing organization: University of Washington.
Backbone
  Vector backbone: pCR-BluntII-TOPO
  Backbone manufacturer: Thermo fisher Scientific
  Backbone size w/o insert (bp): 3512
  Vector type: Synthetic Biology
Growth in bacteria
  Bacterial resistance: Kanamycin, 50 μg/mL
  Growth temperature: 37°C
  Growth strain: DH5alpha
  Copy number: High Copy
Gene/Insert
  Gene/Insert name: GG5-tUBQ10-GG6
  Species: A. thaliana (mustard weed)
  Insert size (bp): 666
  Mutation: WT terminator with added golden gate linkers
  Cloning method: Golden Gate
Terms and licenses: Academic/Nonprofit Terms; Industry Terms: Not Available to Industry
How to cite: L0I75_tUBQ10_GG5-GG6 was a gift from Jennifer Nemhauser (Addgene plasmid # 219714 ; http://n2t.net/addgene:219714 ; RRID:Addgene_219714)
