[The description below was written by a language model from this plasmid's Addgene catalogue record and pLannotate feature annotations shown in this document.]
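Description:
L0I75_tUBQ10_GG5-GG6 is a Level 0 Golden Gate part plasmid that stores the terminator of the Arabidopsis thaliana UBQ10 (polyubiquitin 10) gene as a reusable module for synthetic biology assemblies. It is built on the pCR-BluntII-TOPO cloning backbone and is a high-copy E. coli plasmid replicating from a ColE1/pUC-type origin. Selection is by kanamycin through the Tn5-derived NeoR/KanR aminoglycoside phosphotransferase gene. The backbone also carries a BleoR (Sh ble) cassette, which can confer Zeocin resistance, although the record lists only kanamycin as the selection.

The insert, recorded as 666 bp, is the wild-type tUBQ10 sequence with added Golden Gate linkers. These supply BsaI sites that define the GG5 and GG6 positions. BsaI is a type IIS enzyme that cuts outside its recognition site, so digestion releases the terminator with defined overhangs that fix its position and orientation when it is ligated with compatible parts into a higher-level transcription unit.

The annotation software did not label the terminator itself. The unannotated stretch at the start of the 4,178 nt sequence, between the lac promoter/operator and the T7 promoter, is the likely location of the insert. The remaining annotated elements are standard features of the TOPO vector: lacZα and ccdB fragments from the lacZα-ccdB fusion, whose interruption by an insert is this vector's selection principle, plus partial lacI, tnpA and bom remnants and a CAP binding site. None of these has a role in the part's function. The plasmid serves as a source of a plant terminator for modular assembly of expression cassettes. The record does not state the downstream acceptor vectors or specific applications.
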