Features (pLannotate 1.2.2; 13 found; start..end, strand, type, name):
    734..752     -  promoter       T7 promoter: promoter for bacteriophage T7 RNA polymerase
    755..902     +  CDS            lacZα (fragment): LacZα fragment of β-galactosidase; lacZ fragment
    912..1215    +  CDS            ccdB (fragment): CcdB, a bacterial toxin that poisons DNA gyrase; ccdB; Plasmids containing the ccdB gene cannot be propagated in standard E. coli strains.
   1263..1532    +  CDS            tnpA (fragment): TN5P_ECOLX - Also known as tnp. Experimental evidence at protein level: Swiss-Prot protein existence level 1. Mediates transposition of transposon Tn5 by a 'cut and paste' mechanism. First, the monomeric transposase binds the 19 bp inverted DNA repeats flanking the transposon. Then, dimerization of the DNA- bound transposase creates a synaptic DNA complex. After nicking of the first DNA strand, excision of the transposon proceeds through a series of intermediates. The transposase then mediates the insertion of the transposon at a new site by strand transfer. The activity of the wild- type tran
   1564..2358    +  CDS            NeoR/KanR: aminoglycoside phosphotransferase from Tn5; aph(3')-II (or nptII); confers resistance to neomycin, kanamycin, and G418 (Geneticin®)
   2379..2429    -  misc_feature   bom (fragment): basis of mobility region from pBR322
   2456..2544    +  promoter       AmpR promoter (fragment): bla
   2564..2938    +  CDS            BleoR: antibiotic-binding protein; Sh ble from Streptoalloteichus hindustanus; confers resistance to bleomycin, phleomycin, and Zeocin™
   3076..3664    +  rep_origin     ori: high-copy-number ColE1/pMB1/pBR322/pUC origin of replication
   3847..3939    +  CDS            lacI (fragment): lac repressor; lacI; The lac repressor binds to the lac operator to inhibit transcription in E. coli. This inhibition can be relieved by adding lactose or isopropyl-β-D-thiogalactopyranoside (IPTG).
   3952..3973    +  protein_bind   CAP binding site: CAP binding activates transcription in the presence of cAMP. E. coli catabolite activator protein
   3988..4018    +  promoter       lac promoter: promoter for the E. coli lac operon
   4026..4042    +  protein_bind   lac operator: The lac repressor binds to the lac operator to inhibit transcription in E. coli. This inhibition can be relieved by adding lactose or isopropyl-β-D-thiogalactopyranoside (IPTG). lac repressor encoded by lacI
>Addgene plasmid #219714 | L0I75_tUBQ10_GG5-GG6 | addgene full sequence | sequence record 439236 | Addgene NGS Result
CACTCTGTGGTCTCAGGTAATCTCGTCTCTGTTATGCTTAAGAAGTTCAATGTTTCGTTTCATGTAAAAC
TTTGGTGGTTTGTGTTTTGGGGCCTTGTATAATCCCTGATGAATAAGTGTTCTACTATGTTTCCGTTCCT
GTTATCTCTTTCTTTCTAATGACAAGTCGAACTTCTTCTTTATCATCGCTTCGTTTTTATTATCTGTGCT
TCTTTTGTTTAATACGCCTGCAAAGTGACTCGACTCTGTTTAGTGCAGTTCTGCGAAACTTGTAAATAGT
CCAATTGTTGGCCTCTAGTAATAGATGTAGCGAAAGTGTTGAGCTGTTGGGTTCTAAGGATGGCTTGAAC
ATGTTAATCTTTTAGGTTCTGAGTATGATGAACATTCGTTGTTGCTAAGAAATGCCTGTAATGTCCCACA
AATGTAGAAAATGGTTCGTACCTTTGTCCAAGCATTGATATGTCTGATGAGAGGAAACTGCAAGATACTG
AGCTTGGTTTAACGAAGGAGAGGCAGTTTCTTCCTTCCAAAGCATTTCATTTGACAATGCCTTGATCATC
TTAAGTAGAGTTTCTGTTGTGGAAAGTTTGAAACTTTGAAGAAACGACTCTCAAGTAAATTGATGATCAC
AAGTGAAAGTGTATGTTCGCTTGAGACCTCCGATCCCCTGAATTCTGCAGATATCCATCACACTGGCGGC
CGCTCGAGCATGCATCTAGAGGGCCCAATTCGCCCTATAGTGAGTCGTATTACAATTCACTGGCCGTCGT
TTTACAACGTCGTGACTGGGAAAACCCTGGCGTTACCCAACTTAATCGCCTTGCAGCACATCCCCCTTTC
GCCAGCTGGCGTAATAGCGAAGAGGCCCGCACCGATCGCCCTTCCCAACAGTTGCGCAGCCTATACGTAC
GGCAGTTTAAGGTTTACACCTATAAAAGAGAGAGCCGTTATCGTCTGTTTGTGGATGTACAGAGTGATAT
TATTGACACGCCGGGGCGACGGATGGTGATCCCCCTGGCCAGTGCACGTCTGCTGTCAGATAAAGTCTCC
CGTGAACTTTACCCGGTGGTGCATATCGGGGATGAAAGCTGGCGCATGATGACCACCGATATGGCCAGTG
TGCCGGTCTCCGTTATCGGGGAAGAAGTGGCTGATCTCAGCCACCGCGAAAATGACATCAAAAACGCCAT
TAACCTGATGTTCTGGGGAATATAAATGTCAGGCATGAGATTATCAAAAAGGATCTTCACCTAGATCCTT
TTCACGTAGAAAGCCAGTCCGCAGAAACGGTGCTGACCCCGGATGAATGTCAGCTACTGGGCTATCTGGA
CAAGGGAAAACGCAAGCGCAAAGAGAAAGCAGGTAGCTTGCAGTGGGCTTACATGGCGATAGCTAGACTG
GGCGGTTTTATGGACAGCAAGCGAACCGGAATTGCCAGCTGGGGCGCCCTCTGGTAAGGTTGGGAAGCCC
TGCAAAGTAAACTGGATGGCTTTCTTGCCGCCAAGGATCTGATGGCGCAGGGGATCAAGCTCTGATCAAG
AGACAGGATGAGGATCGTTTCGCATGATTGAACAAGATGGATTGCACGCAGGTTCTCCGGCCGCTTGGGT
GGAGAGGCTATTCGGCTATGACTGGGCACAACAGACAATCGGCTGCTCTGATGCCGCCGTGTTCCGGCTG
TCAGCGCAGGGGCGCCCGGTTCTTTTTGTCAAGACCGACCTGTCCGGTGCCCTGAATGAACTGCAAGACG
AGGCAGCGCGGCTATCGTGGCTGGCCACGACGGGCGTTCCTTGCGCAGCTGTGCTCGACGTTGTCACTGA
AGCGGGAAGGGACTGGCTGCTATTGGGCGAAGTGCCGGGGCAGGATCTCCTGTCATCTCACCTTGCTCCT
GCCGAGAAAGTATCCATCATGGCTGATGCAATGCGGCGGCTGCATACGCTTGATCCGGCTACCTGCCCAT
TCGACCACCAAGCGAAACATCGCATCGAGCGAGCACGTACTCGGATGGAAGCCGGTCTTGTCGATCAGGA
TGATCTGGACGAAGAGCATCAGGGGCTCGCGCCAGCCGAACTGTTCGCCAGGCTCAAGGCGAGCATGCCC
GACGGCGAGGATCTCGTCGTGACCCATGGCGATGCCTGCTTGCCGAATATCATGGTGGAAAATGGCCGCT
TTTCTGGATTCATCGACTGTGGCCGGCTGGGTGTGGCGGACCGCTATCAGGACATAGCGTTGGCTACCCG
TGATATTGCTGAAGAGCTTGGCGGCGAATGGGCTGACCGCTTCCTCGTGCTTTACGGTATCGCCGCTCCC
GATTCGCAGCGCATCGCCTTCTATCGCCTTCTTGACGAGTTCTTCTGAATTATTAACGCTTACAATTTCC
TGATGCGGTATTTTCTCCTTACGCATCTGTGCGGTATTTCACACCGCATCAGGTGGCACTTTTCGGGGAA
ATGTGCGCGGAACCCCTATTTGTTTATTTTTCTAAATACATTCAAATATGTATCCGCTCATGAGACAATA
ACCCTGATAAATGCTTCAATAATAGCACGTGAGGAGGGCCACCATGGCCAAGTTGACCAGTGCCGTTCCG
GTGCTCACCGCGCGCGACGTCGCCGGAGCGGTCGAGTTCTGGACCGACCGGCTCGGGTTCTCCCGGGACT
TCGTGGAGGACGACTTCGCCGGTGTGGTCCGGGACGACGTGACCCTGTTCATCAGCGCGGTCCAGGACCA
GGTGGTGCCGGACAACACCCTGGCCTGGGTGTGGGTGCGCGGCCTGGACGAGCTGTACGCCGAGTGGTCG
GAGGTCGTGTCCACGAACTTCCGGGACGCCTCCGGGCCGGCCATGACCGAGATCGGCGAGCAGCCGTGGG
GGCGGGAGTTCGCCCTGCGCGACCCGGCCGGCAACTGCGTGCACTTCGTGGCCGAGGAGCAGGACTGACA
CGTGCTAAAACTTCATTTTTAATTTAAAAGGATCTAGGTGAAGATCCTTTTTGATAATCTCATGACCAAA
ATCCCTTAACGTGAGTTTTCGTTCCACTGAGCGTCAGACCCCGTAGAAAAGATCAAAGGATCTTCTTGAG
ATCCTTTTTTTCTGCGCGTAATCTGCTGCTTGCAAACAAAAAAACCACCGCTACCAGCGGTGGTTTGTTT
GCCGGATCAAGAGCTACCAACTCTTTTTCCGAAGGTAACTGGCTTCAGCAGAGCGCAGATACCAAATACT
GTTCTTCTAGTGTAGCCGTAGTTAGGCCACCACTTCAAGAACTCTGTAGCACCGCCTACATACCTCGCTC
TGCTAATCCTGTTACCAGTGGCTGCTGCCAGTGGCGATAAGTCGTGTCTTACCGGGTTGGACTCAAGACG
ATAGTTACCGGATAAGGCGCAGCGGTCGGGCTGAACGGGGGGTTCGTGCACACAGCCCAGCTTGGAGCGA
ACGACCTACACCGAACTGAGATACCTACAGCGTGAGCTATGAGAAAGCGCCACGCTTCCCGAAGGGAGAA
AGGCGGACAGGTATCCGGTAAGCGGCAGGGTCGGAACAGGAGAGCGCACGAGGGAGCTTCCAGGGGGAAA
CGCCTGGTATCTTTATAGTCCTGTCGGGTTTCGCCACCTCTGACTTGAGCGTCGATTTTTGTGATGCTCG
TCAGGGGGGCGGAGCCTATGGAAAAACGCCAGCAACGCGGCCTTTTTACGGTTCCTGGCCTTTTGCTGGC
CTTTTGCTCACATGTTCTTTCCTGCGTTATCCCCTGATTCTGTGGATAACCGTATTACCGCCTTTGAGTG
AGCTGATACCGCTCGCCGCAGCCGAACGACCGAGCGCAGCGAGTCAGTGAGCGAGGAAGCGGAAGAGCGC
CCAATACGCAAACCGCCTCTCCCCGCGCGTTGGCCGATTCATTAATGCAGCTGGCACGACAGGTTTCCCG
ACTGGAAAGCGGGCAGTGAGCGCAACGCAATTAATGTGAGTTAGCTCACTCATTAGGCACCCCAGGCTTT
ACACTTTATGCTTCCGGCTCGTATGTTGTGTGGAATTGTGAGCGGATAACAATTTCACACAGGAAACAGC
TATGACCATGATTACGCCAAGCTATTTAGGTGACGCGTTAGAATACTCAAGCTATGCATCAAGCTTGGTA
CCGAGCTCGGATCCACTAGTAACGGCCGCCAGTGTGCTGGAATTCAGG
